Addgene plasmid #168997: pcDNA3-GFP-LC3-RFP-LC3ΔG
Purpose: Expresses GFP-LC3-RFP-LC3ΔG in mammalian cells and zebrafish to measure autophagic flux
Depositing lab: Noboru Mizushima. Depositing organization: The University of Tokyo. Publication: An Autophagic Flux Probe that Releases an Internal Control. Kaizuka T, Morishita H, Hama Y, Tsukamoto S, Matsui T, Toyota Y, Kodama A, Ishihara T, Mizushima T, Mizushima N. Mol Cell. 2016 Nov 17;64(4):835-849. doi: 10.1016/j.molcel.2016.09.037. Epub 2016 Nov 3. PubMed 27818143.
Backbone
  Vector backbone: pcDNA3
  Backbone size w/o insert (bp): 5400
  Total vector size (bp): 7650
  Vector type: Mammalian Expression
  Selectable markers: Neomycin (select with G418)
Growth in bacteria
  Bacterial resistance: Ampicillin, 100 μg/mL
  Growth temperature: 37°C
  Growth strain: DH5alpha
  Copy number: Unknown
Gene/Insert
  Gene/Insert name: microtubule-associated protein 1 light chain 3 beta (alt names: Map1lc3b; LC3B)
  Species: R. norvegicus (rat)
  Insert size (bp): 2200
  GenBank ID: NM_022867.2
  Entrez Gene: Map1lc3b (a.k.a. LC3B, Map1lc3, Mpl3, zbs559)
  Tag / fusion protein: EGFP (N terminal on insert); mRFP1 (C terminal on insert)
Terms and licenses: Academic/Nonprofit Terms; Industry Terms: Not Available to Industry
How to cite: pcDNA3-GFP-LC3-RFP-LC3ΔG was a gift from Noboru Mizushima (Addgene plasmid # 168997 ; http://n2t.net/addgene:168997 ; RRID:Addgene_168997)
