[The description below was written by a language model from this plasmid's Addgene catalogue record and pLannotate feature annotations shown in this document.]
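Description:
pcDNA3-GFP-LC3-RFP-LC3ΔG is a mammalian expression plasmid of about 7.65 kb built on the pcDNA3 backbone, carrying a fluorescent probe for measuring autophagic flux in mammalian cells and zebrafish. It is propagated in E. coli through a high-copy ColE1/pUC-type origin with ampicillin selection (AmpR under its own bla promoter), and it also contains an f1 origin. For selection in mammalian cells, an SV40 early promoter drives a neomycin phosphotransferase gene terminated by an SV40 poly(A) signal, conferring G418 resistance. The annotated lac promoter/operator elements and the small bom, lacI, ble and HIV-1 LTR fragments appear to be backbone remnants or short sequence matches rather than functional parts.

The payload, roughly 2.2 kb, is a single open reading frame expressed from the CMV immediate-early enhancer and promoter and terminated by the bovine growth hormone poly(A) signal. It encodes, in order, EGFP, rat LC3B (Map1lc3b), mRFP1 and a second LC3 copy, named LC3ΔG, which by its name lacks the C-terminal glycine needed for lipid conjugation. Based on the probe's published design, endogenous ATG4 protease cleaves the polyprotein after the first LC3, yielding equimolar GFP-LC3 and RFP-LC3ΔG. GFP-LC3 is lipidated, incorporated into autophagosomes and degraded in lysosomes, whereas RFP-LC3ΔG cannot be conjugated and stays in the cytosol as a stable internal control. The GFP/RFP signal ratio therefore falls as autophagic flux rises, giving a ratiometric readout. T7 and SP6 promoters flank the cassette; the T7 promoter lies upstream in the sense orientation and could support in vitro transcription of the probe mRNA, for example for zebrafish embryo injection, although the record does not state how delivery to zebrafish is done.
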