Features (pLannotate 1.2.2; 24 found; start..end, strand, type, name):
     46..375     -  promoter       SV40 promoter: SV40 enhancer and early promoter
    389..817     -  rep_origin     f1 ori (sequence partly withheld): f1 bacteriophage origin of replication; arrow indicates direction of (+) strand synthesis
    838..859     -  promoter       SV40 promoter (fragment): SV40 enhancer and early promoter
    863..1087    -  polyA_signal   bGH poly(A) signal: bovine growth hormone polyadenylation signal
   1113..1131    +  promoter       SP6 promoter: promoter for bacteriophage SP6 RNA polymerase
   1226..1582    -  CDS            LC3 (fragment): rat LC3 protein; Map1lc3b; Atg8 family member found on autophagosomes
   1601..2275    -  CDS            mRFP1: mRFP1 is a basic (constitutively fluorescent) red fluorescent protein published in 2002, derived from Discosoma sp.. It is reported to be a somewhat slowly-maturing monomer with low acid sensitivity.
   2275..2635    -  CDS            LC3 (fragment): rat LC3 protein; Map1lc3b; Atg8 family member found on autophagosomes
   2699..3415    -  CDS            EGFP: EGFP is a basic (constitutively fluorescent) green fluorescent protein published in 1996, derived from Aequorea victoria. It is reported to be a rapidly-maturing weak dimer with moderate acid sensitivity.
   3450..3468    -  promoter       T7 promoter: promoter for bacteriophage T7 RNA polymerase
   3484..3517    -  LTR            5' LTR (truncated) (fragment): truncated 5' long terminal repeat (LTR) from HIV-1
   3513..3716    -  promoter       CMV promoter: human cytomegalovirus (CMV) immediate early promoter
   3717..4096    -  enhancer       CMV enhancer: human cytomegalovirus immediate early enhancer
   4251..4303    +  misc_feature   bom (fragment): basis of mobility region from pBR322
   4362..4466    +  promoter       AmpR promoter: bla
   4467..5327    +  CDS            AmpR: β-lactamase; bla; confers resistance to ampicillin, carbenicillin, and related antibiotics
   5498..6086    +  rep_origin     ori: high-copy-number ColE1/pMB1/pBR322/pUC origin of replication
   6269..6361    +  CDS            lacI (fragment): lac repressor; lacI; The lac repressor binds to the lac operator to inhibit transcription in E. coli. This inhibition can be relieved by adding lactose or isopropyl-β-D-thiogalactopyranoside (IPTG).
   6374..6395    +  protein_bind   CAP binding site: CAP binding activates transcription in the presence of cAMP. E. coli catabolite activator protein
   6410..6440    +  promoter       lac promoter: promoter for the E. coli lac operon
   6448..6464    +  protein_bind   lac operator: The lac repressor binds to the lac operator to inhibit transcription in E. coli. This inhibition can be relieved by adding lactose or isopropyl-β-D-thiogalactopyranoside (IPTG). lac repressor encoded by lacI
   6537..6658    -  polyA_signal   SV40 poly(A) signal: SV40 polyadenylation signal
   6653..6811    -  CDS            ble (fragment): BLE_KLEPN - Experimental evidence at protein level: Swiss-Prot protein existence level 1. Binding protein with a strong affinity to the bleomycin family of antibiotics. Binds to CL990; an antimitotic-antibiotic compound. From Klebsiella pneumoniae.
   6835..7626    -  CDS            neo: KKA2_KLEPN - Also known as kan, nptII. Experimental evidence at protein level: Swiss-Prot protein existence level 1. Resistance to kanamycin, neomycin, paromomycin, ribostamycin, butirosin and gentamicin B. From Klebsiella pneumoniae.
>Addgene plasmid #168997 | pcDNA3-GFP-LC3-RFP-LC3ΔG | addgene full sequence | sequence record 414009 | Addgene NGS Result
CTCTTGATCAGATCCGAAAATGGATATACAAGCTCCCGGGAGCTTTTTGCAAAAGCCTAGGCCTCCAAAA
AAGCCTCCTCACTACTTCTGGAATAGCTCAGAGGCAGAGGCGGCCTCGGCCTCTGCATAAATAAAAAAAA
TTAGTCAGCCATGGGGCGGAGAATGGGCGGAACTGGGCGGAGTTAGGGGCGGGATGGGCGGAGTTAGGGG
CGGGACTATGGTTGCTGACTAATTGAGATGCATGCTTTGCATACTTCTGCCTGCTGGGGAGCCTGGGGAC
TTTCCACACCTGGTTGCTGACTAATTGAGATGCATGCTTTGCATACTTCTGCCTGCTGGGGAGCCTGGGG
ACTTTCCACACCCTAACTGACACACATTCCACAGAATTAATTCGCGTTAAATTTTTGTTAAATCAGCTCA
TTTTTTAACCAATAGGCCGAAATCGGCAAAATCCCTTATAAATCAAAAGAATAGACCGAGATAGGGT
[37 nt withheld, positions 488-524]
AAAGAACGTGGACTCCAACGTCAAAGG
[49 nt withheld, positions 552-600]
T
[91 nt withheld, positions 602-692]
G
[124 nt withheld, positions 694-817]
GGGGATACCCCCTAGAGCCCCAGCTGGTTCTTTCCGCCTCAGAAGCCATAGAGCCCACCGCATCCCCAGC
ATGCCTGCTATTGTCTTCCCAATCCTCCCCCTTGCTGTCCTGCCCCACCCCACCCCCCAGAATAGAATGA
CACCTACTCAGACAATGCGATGCAATTTCCTCATTTTATTAGGAAAGGACAGTGGGAGTGGCACCTTCCA
GGGTCAAGGAAGGCACGGGGGAGGGGCAAACAACAGATGGCTGGCAACTAGAAGGCACAGTCGAGGCTGA
TCAGCGAGCTCTAGCATTTAGGTGACACTATAGAATAGGGCCCTCTAGATGCATGCTCGAGCGGCCGCCA
GTGTGATGGATATCTGCAGAATTCCAGCACACTGGCGGCCGTTACTAGTGGATCCTTAGAACGTCTCCTG
GGAGGCATAGACCATGTACAGGAAGCCGTCTTCATCTCTCTCGCTCTCGTACACTTCAGAGATGGGTGTG
GACACACTCACCATGCTGTGCCCATTCACCAGGAGGAAGAAGGCTTGGTTAGCATTGAGCTGCAGGCGCC
TTCTAATTATCTTGATGAGTTCGCTCATATTCACGTGATCAGGTACAAGGAACTTGGTCTTGTCCAGGAC
GGGCAGCTGCTTCTCACCCTTGTATCGCTCTATAATCACTGGGATCTTGGTGGGGTGCTGCTCCCGGATG
AGCCGGACATCTTCCACTCTTTGTTCGAAGCTCCGGCGCTGTTTGAAGGTCTTCTCGGACGGCATGGAAT
TCAATTCATCGATGGCGCCGGTGGAGTGGCGGCCCTCGGCGCGCTCGTACTGTTCCACGATGGTGTAGTC
CTCGTTGTGGGAGGTGATGTCCAGCTTGATGTCGGTCTTGTAGGCGCCGGGCAGCTGCACGGGCTTCTTG
GCCATGTAGGTGGTCTTGACCTCGGCGTCGTAGTGGCCGCCGTCCTTCAGCTTCAGCCTCATCTTGATCT
CGCCCTTCAGGGCGCCGTCCTCGGGGTACATCCGCTCGGTGGAGGCCTCCCAGCCCATGGTCTTCTTCTG
CATTACGGGGCCGTCGGAGGGGAAGTTGGTGCCGCGCAGCTTCACCTTGTAGATGAACTCGCCGTCCTGC
AGGGAGGAGTCCTGGGTCACGGTCACCACGCCGCCGTCCTCGAAGTTCATCACGCGCTCCCACTTGAAGC
CCTCGGGGAAGGACAGCTTCAAGTAGTCGGGGATGTCGGCGGGGTGCTTCACGTAGGCCTTGGAGCCGTA
CTGGAACTGAGGGGACAGGATGTCCCAGGCGAAGGGCAGGGGGCCGCCCTTGGTCACCTTCAGCTTGGCG
GTCTGGGTGCCCTCGTAGGGGCGGCCCTCGCCCTCGCCCTCGATCTCGAACTCGTGGCCGTTCACGGAGC
CCTCCATGCGCACCTTGAAGCGCATGAACTCCTTGATGACGTCCTCGGAGGAGGCCATCCCGAACGTCTC
CTGGGAGGCATAGACCATGTACAGGAAGCCGTCTTCATCTCTCTCGCTCTCGTACACTTCAGAGATGGGT
GTGGACACACTCACCATGCTGTGCCCATTCACCAGGAGGAAGAAGGCTTGGTTAGCATTGAGCTGCAGGC
GCCTTCTAATTATCTTGATGAGTTCGCTCATATTCACGTGATCAGGTACAAGGAACTTGGTCTTGTCCAG
GACGGGCAGCTGCTTCTCACCCTTGTATCGCTCTATAATCACTGGGATCTTGGTGGGGTGCTGCTCCCGG
ATGAGCCGGACATCTTCCACTCTTTGTTCGAAGCTCCGGCGCTGTTTGAAGGTCTTCTCGGACGGCATGG
AATTCAATTCATCGATAGATCCGCCGCCACCCGACCCACCACCGCCCGAGCCACCGCCACCCTTGTACAG
CTCGTCCATGCCGAGAGTGATCCCGGCGGCGGTCACGAACTCCAGCAGGACCATGTGATCGCGCTTCTCG
TTGGGGTCTTTGCTCAGGGCGGACTGGGTGCTCAGGTAGTGGTTGTCGGGCAGCAGCACGGGGCCGTCGC
CGATGGGGGTGTTCTGCTGGTAGTGGTCGGCGAGCTGCACGCTGCCGTCCTCGATGTTGTGGCGGATCTT
GAAGTTCACCTTGATGCCGTTCTTCTGCTTGTCGGCCATGATATAGACGTTGTGGCTGTTGTAGTTGTAC
TCCAGCTTGTGCCCCAGGATGTTGCCGTCCTCCTTGAAGTCGATGCCCTTCAGCTCGATGCGGTTCACCA
GGGTGTCGCCCTCGAACTTCACCTCGGCGCGGGTCTTGTAGTTGCCGTCGTCCTTGAAGAAGATGGTGCG
CTCCTGGACGTAGCCTTCGGGCATGGCGGACTTGAAGAAGTCGTGCTGCTTCATGTGGTCGGGGTAGCGG
CTGAAGCACTGCACGCCGTAGGTCAGGGTGGTCACGAGGGTGGGCCAGGGCACGGGCAGCTTGCCGGTGG
TGCAGATGAACTTCAGGGTCAGCTTGCCGTAGGTGGCATCGCCCTCGCCCTCGCCGGACACGCTGAACTT
GTGGCCGTTTACGTCGCCGTCCAGCTCGACCAGGATGGGCACCACCCCGGTGAACAGCTCCTCGCCCTTG
CTCACCATGGTGGATCCGAGCTCGGTACCAAGCTTGGGTCTCCCTATAGTGAGTCGTATTAATTTCGATA
AGCCAGTAAGCAGTGGGTTCTCTAGTTAGCCAGAGAGCTCTGCTTATATAGACCTCCCACCGTACACGCC
TACCGCCCATTTGCGTCAATGGGGCGGAGTTGTTACGACATTTTGGAAAGTCCCGTTGATTTTGGTGCCA
AAACAAACTCCCATTGACGTCAATGGGGTGGAGACTTGGAAATCCCCGTGAGTCAAACCGCTATCCACGC
CCATTGATGTACTGCCAAAACCGCATCACCATGGTAATAGCGATGACTAATACGTAGATGTACTGCCAAG
TAGGAAAGTCCCATAAGGTCATGTACTGGGCATAATGCCAGGCGGGCCATTTACCGTCATTGACGTCAAT
AGGGGGCGTACTTGGCATATGATACACTTGATGTACTGCCAAGTGGGCAGTTTACCGTAAATACTCCACC
CATTGACGTCAATGGAAAGTCCCTATTGGCGTTACTATGGGAACATACGTCATTATTGACGTCAATGGGC
GGGGGTCGTTGGGCGGTCAGCCAGGCGGGCCATTTACCGTAAGTTATGTAACGCGGAACTCCATATATGG
GCTATGAACTAATGACCCCGTAATTGATTACTATTAATAACTAGTCAATAATCAATGTCAACGCGTATAT
CTGGCCCGTACATCGCGAAGCAGCGCAAAACGCCTAACCCTAAGCAGATTCTTCATGCAATTGTCGGTCA
AGCCTTGCCTTGTTGTAGCTTAAATTTTGCTCGCGCACTACTCAGCGACCTCCAACACACAAGCAGGGAG
CAGATACTGGCTTAACTATGCGGCATCAGAGCAGATTGTACTGAGAGTGCACCATAGGGGATCGGGAGAT
CTCCCGATCCGTCGACGTCAGGTGGCACTTTTCGGGGAAATGTGCGCGGAACCCCTATTTGTTTATTTTT
CTAAATACATTCAAATATGTATCCGCTCATGAGACAATAACCCTGATAAATGCTTCAATAATATTGAAAA
AGGAAGAGTATGAGTATTCAACATTTCCGTGTCGCCCTTATTCCCTTTTTTGCGGCATTTTGCCTTCCTG
TTTTTGCTCACCCAGAAACGCTGGTGAAAGTAAAAGATGCTGAAGATCAGTTGGGTGCACGAGTGGGTTA
CATCGAACTGGATCTCAACAGCGGTAAGATCCTTGAGAGTTTTCGCCCCGAAGAACGTTTTCCAATGATG
AGCACTTTTAAAGTTCTGCTATGTGGCGCGGTATTATCCCGTATTGACGCCGGGCAAGAGCAACTCGGTC
GCCGCATACACTATTCTCAGAATGACTTGGTTGAGTACTCACCAGTCACAGAAAAGCATCTTACGGATGG
CATGACAGTAAGAGAATTATGCAGTGCTGCCATAACCATGAGTGATAACACTGCGGCCAACTTACTTCTG
ACAACGATCGGAGGACCGAAGGAGCTAACCGCTTTTTTGCACAACATGGGGGATCATGTAACTCGCCTTG
ATCGTTGGGAACCGGAGCTGAATGAAGCCATACCAAACGACGAGCGTGACACCACGATGCCTGTAGCAAT
GGCAACAACGTTGCGCAAACTATTAACTGGCGAACTACTTACTCTAGCTTCCCGGCAACAATTAATAGAC
TGGATGGAGGCGGATAAAGTTGCAGGACCACTTCTGCGCTCGGCCCTTCCGGCTGGCTGGTTTATTGCTG
ATAAATCTGGAGCCGGTGAGCGTGGGTCTCGCGGTATCATTGCAGCACTGGGGCCAGATGGTAAGCCCTC
CCGTATCGTAGTTATCTACACGACGGGGAGTCAGGCAACTATGGATGAACGAAATAGACAGATCGCTGAG
ATAGGTGCCTCACTGATTAAGCATTGGTAACTGTCAGACCAAGTTTACTCATATATACTTTAGATTGATT
TAAAACTTCATTTTTAATTTAAAAGGATCTAGGTGAAGATCCTTTTTGATAATCTCATGACCAAAATCCC
TTAACGTGAGTTTTCGTTCCACTGAGCGTCAGACCCCGTAGAAAAGATCAAAGGATCTTCTTGAGATCCT
TTTTTTCTGCGCGTAATCTGCTGCTTGCAAACAAAAAAACCACCGCTACCAGCGGTGGTTTGTTTGCCGG
ATCAAGAGCTACCAACTCTTTTTCCGAAGGTAACTGGCTTCAGCAGAGCGCAGATACCAAATACTGTTCT
TCTAGTGTAGCCGTAGTTAGGCCACCACTTCAAGAACTCTGTAGCACCGCCTACATACCTCGCTCTGCTA
ATCCTGTTACCAGTGGCTGCTGCCAGTGGCGATAAGTCGTGTCTTACCGGGTTGGACTCAAGACGATAGT
TACCGGATAAGGCGCAGCGGTCGGGCTGAACGGGGGGTTCGTGCACACAGCCCAGCTTGGAGCGAACGAC
CTACACCGAACTGAGATACCTACAGCGTGAGCTATGAGAAAGCGCCACGCTTCCCGAAGGGAGAAAGGCG
GACAGGTATCCGGTAAGCGGCAGGGTCGGAACAGGAGAGCGCACGAGGGAGCTTCCAGGGGGAAACGCCT
GGTATCTTTATAGTCCTGTCGGGTTTCGCCACCTCTGACTTGAGCGTCGATTTTTGTGATGCTCGTCAGG
GGGGCGGAGCCTATGGAAAAACGCCAGCAACGCGGCCTTTTTACGGTTCCTGGCCTTTTGCTGGCCTTTT
GCTCACATGTTCTTTCCTGCGTTATCCCCTGATTCTGTGGATAACCGTATTACCGCCTTTGAGTGAGCTG
ATACCGCTCGCCGCAGCCGAACGACCGAGCGCAGCGAGTCAGTGAGCGAGGAAGCGGAAGAGCGCCCAAT
ACGCAAACCGCCTCTCCCCGCGCGTTGGCCGATTCATTAATGCAGCTGGCACGACAGGTTTCCCGACTGG
AAAGCGGGCAGTGAGCGCAACGCAATTAATGTGAGTTAGCTCACTCATTAGGCACCCCAGGCTTTACACT
TTATGCTTCCGGCTCGTATGTTGTGTGGAATTGTGAGCGGATAACAATTTCACACAGGAAACAGCTATGA
CCATGATTACGCCAAGCTCTAGCTAGAGGTCGACGGTATACAGACATGATAAGATACATTGATGAGTTTG
GACAAACCACAACTAGAATGCAGTGAAAAAAATGCTTTATTTGTGAAATTTGTGATGCTATTGCTTTATT
TGTAACCATTATAAGCTGCAATAAACAAGTTGGGGTGGGCGAAGAACTCCAGCATGAGATCCCCGCGCTG
GAGGATCATCCAGCCGGCGTCCCGGAAAACGATTCCGAAGCCCAACCTTTCATAGAAGGCGGCGGTGGAA
TCGAAATCTCGTGATGGCAGGTTGGGCGTCGCTTGGTCGGTCATTTCGAACCCCAGAGTCCCGCTCAGAA
GAACTCGTCAAGAAGGCGATAGAAGGCGATGCGCTGCGAATCGGGAGCGGCGATACCGTAAAGCACGAGG
AAGCGGTCAGCCCATTCGCCGCCAAGCTCTTCAGCAATATCACGGGTAGCCAACGCTATGTCCTGATAGC
GGTCCGCCACACCCAGCCGGCCACAGTCGATGAATCCAGAAAAGCGGCCATTTTCCACCATGATATTCGG
CAAGCAGGCATCGCCATGGGTCACGACGAGATCCTCGCCGTCGGGCATGCGCGCCTTGAGCCTGGCGAAC
AGTTCGGCTGGCGCGAGCCCCTGATGCTCTTCGTCCAGATCATCCTGATCGACAAGACCGGCTTCCATCC
GAGTACGTGCTCGCTCGATGCGATGTTTCGCTTGGTGGTCGAATGGGCAGGTAGCCGGATCAAGCGTATG
CAGCCGCCGCATTGCATCAGCCATGATGGATACTTTCTCGGCAGGAGCAAGGTGAGATGACAGGAGATCC
TGCCCCGGCACTTCGCCCAATAGCAGCCAGTCCCTTCCCGCTTCAGTGACAACGTCGAGCACAGCTGCGC
AAGGAACGCCCGTCGTGGCCAGCCACGATAGCCGCGCTGCCTCGTCCTGCAGTTCATTCAGGGCACCGGA
CAGGTCGGTCTTGACAAAAAGAACCGGGCGCCCCTGCGCTGACAGCCGGAACACGGCGGCATCAGAGCAG
CCGATTGTCTGTTGTGCCCAGTCATAGCCGAATAGCCTCTCCACCCAAGCGGCCGGAGAACCTGCGTGCA
ATCCATCTTGTTCAATCATGCGAAACGATCCTCATCCTGT
